>Addgene plasmid #57386 | mEos2-Hec1-C-12 | addgene partial sequence | sequence record 165169 | CMV-F 5'-CGCAAATGGGCGGTAGGCGTG-3'
AGCAGAGCTGGTTTAGTGAACCGTCAGATCCGCTAGCGCTACCGGACTCAGATCTCGAGCTCGCCACCAT
GAAGCGCAGTTCAGTTTCCAGCGGTGGTGCTGGCCGCCTCTCCATGCAGGAGTTAAGATCCCAGGATGTA
AATAAACAAGGCCTCTATACCCCTCAAACCAAAGAGAAACCAACCTTTGGAAAGTTGAGTATAAACAAAC
CGACATCTGAAAGAAAAGTCTCGCTATTTGGCAAAAGAACTAGTGGACATGGATCACGGAATAGTCAACT
TGGTATATTTTCCAGTTCTGAGAAAATCAAGGACCCGAGACCACTTAACGACAAAGCATTCATTCAGCAG
TGTATTCGACAACTCTGTGAGTTTCTTACAGAAAATGGTTATGCACATAATGTGTCCATGAAATCTCTAC
AAGCTCCCTCTGTTAAAGACTTCCTGAAGATCTTCACATTTCTTTATGGCTTCCTGTGCCCCTCATACGA
ACTTCCTGACACAAAGTTTGAAGAAGAGGTTCCAAGAATCTTTAAAGACCTTGGGTATCCTTTTGCACTA
TCCAAAAGCTCCATGTACACAGTGGGGGCTCCTCATACATGGCCTCACATTGTGGCAGCCTTAGTTTGGC
TAATAGACTGCATCAAGATACATACTGCCATGAAAGAAAGCTCACCTTTATTTGATGATGGGCAGCCTTG
GGGAGAAGAAACTGAAGATGGAATTATGCATAATAAGTTGTTTTTGGACTACACCATAAAATGCTATGAG
AGTTTTATGAGTGGTGCCGACAGCTTTGATGAGATGAATGCAGAGCTGCAGTCAAAACTGAAGGATTTAT
T
