>Addgene plasmid #57386 | mEos2-Hec1-C-12 | addgene partial sequence | sequence record 165812 | SV40pA-R 5'-GAAATTTGTGATGCTATTGC-3'
AGTTAACAACAACAATTGCATTCATTTTATGTTTCAGGTTCAGGGGGAGGTGTGGGAGGTTTTTTAAAGC
AAGTAAAACCTCTACAAATGTGGTATGGCTGATTATGATCTAGAGTCGCGGCCGCTTATCGTCTGGCATT
GTCAGGCAATCCAGAATGAGCAACAGCATGCTCATACAGCTTAACCTTGTTGTAATCTTTGTCATGGCTT
AAAATCTCAATGCAGTGGTCCACAAAGTGGTAGCCTGGTAACTTGACACCCTTCTCCTTAGCTTTGTAAG
TAGTTCTGAAGTCACATCGGTAATGGGCATTTCCTTCAAGCAACAAAGCCATATGAATATCACCCGTCAG
CACTCCATCACGCACATACATTTTCTCAGTGGAGGGCTCCCATTTCAGCGTCTTCTTCTGCATAACTGGA
CCATTGGCGGGAAAGTTGGTACCATAAAATCGAACTTTATTATAGAAAGTGTCCCCTTCCATTGTTATGT
CGTTTCTGGCAATGCAAATGCCCCCGTCTTCGAAAGTCAAGCTTCGTTCCCACGAATACCCCTTAGGAAA
CGACTGCTTAAAATAGTCTTGTATGTTGTCTGGATATTTGGCGAATACCCTGTTGCCGTAATGGAATGCA
GTGGTCAGGATATCAAAGGCAAAAGGCAGAGGTCCGCCCTCTTTGACTTCAAGATCCATACTCTGTTTTC
CCTCAAAAGGCTTGCCTGTACCATCTCCGTCGATCACAAAGTGGTGCCCGTTTACGTTGCCTTCCATACG
GAGTTTGATCTTCATGTCTGGCTTAATCGCACTCATGGTGGCGACCG
