[The description below was written by a language model from this plasmid's Addgene catalogue record.]
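Description:
mEos2-Hec1-C-12 is a mammalian expression plasmid built on the mEos2-C1 backbone (about 4.75 kb without insert) that produces a fusion of the photoconvertible fluorescent protein mEos2 with human Hec1, the kinetochore protein encoded by NDC80 (also known as KNTC2 or HEC). Expression is driven by the CMV promoter, a strong constitutive promoter in most mammalian cell lines. The 3′ sequencing primer named in the record implies an SV40 polyadenylation signal downstream of the fusion. The plasmid is maintained at high copy in E. coli under kanamycin selection. It also carries a neomycin resistance marker, so stably transfected mammalian cells can be selected with G418.

The catalogue entry lists the tag as "C terminal on insert", while the C1-type backbone and the "C-12" suffix would more usually indicate that the fluorescent protein lies upstream of Hec1, joined by a 12-residue linker. No feature table is provided, so the orientation of the fusion and the nature of the linker cannot be confirmed from the record. The cloning method is also listed as unknown.

mEos2 is a monomeric green-to-red photoconvertible protein. The record gives excitation/emission maxima of 505/516 nm for the green state and 569/581 nm for the red state. Fused to Hec1, a component of the outer kinetochore NDC80 complex, it serves as a kinetochore localization marker for live- or fixed-cell fluorescence imaging. Its photoconversion also makes the construct suitable for optical highlighting, tracking of protein subpopulations and single-molecule localization-based super-resolution microscopy.
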