Addgene plasmid #57386: mEos2-Hec1-C-12
Purpose: Localization: Kinetochore, Excitation: 505 / 569, Emission: 516 / 581
Depositing lab: Michael Davidson. Depositing organization: Florida State University, Tallahassee. Publication: A bright and photostable photoconvertible fluorescent protein. McKinney SA, Murphy CS, Hazelwood KL, Davidson MW, Looger LL. Nat Methods. 2009 Feb . 6(2):131-3. 10.1038/nmeth.1296 PubMed 19169260.
Backbone
  Vector backbone: mEos2-C1
  Backbone size w/o insert (bp): 4750
  Vector type: Mammalian Expression
  Selectable markers: Neomycin (select with G418)
Growth in bacteria
  Bacterial resistance: Kanamycin, 50 μg/mL
  Growth temperature: 37°C
  Growth strain: DH5alpha
  Copy number: High Copy
Gene/Insert
  Gene/Insert name: Hec1 (alt name: NM_006101.2)
  Species: H. sapiens (human)
  Entrez Gene: NDC80 (a.k.a. HEC, HEC1, HsHec1, KNTC2, TID3, hsNDC80)
  Promoter: CMV
  Tag / fusion protein: mEos2 (C terminal on insert)
  Cloning method: Unknown
  Sequencing primers: 5′ CMV-F; 3′ SV40pA-R
Terms and licenses: Academic/Nonprofit Terms; Industry Terms
Depositor comments: . Excitation = 505 / 569; Emission = 516 / 581
How to cite: mEos2-Hec1-C-12 was a gift from Michael Davidson (Addgene plasmid # 57386 ; http://n2t.net/addgene:57386 ; RRID:Addgene_57386)
