LOCUS       Exported 6604 bp ds-DNA circular SYN 28-JUN-2022
DEFINITION  Localization: Kinetochore, Excitation: 505 / 569, Emission: 516 /
            581.
ACCESSION   .
VERSION     .
KEYWORDS    mEos2-Hec1-C-12
SOURCE      synthetic DNA construct
  ORGANISM  synthetic DNA construct
REFERENCE   1 (bases 1 to 6604)
  AUTHORS   McKinney SA, Murphy CS, Hazelwood KL, Davidson MW, Looger LL
  TITLE     A bright and photostable photoconvertible fluorescent protein.
  JOURNAL   Nat Methods. 2009 Feb . 6(2):131-3.
  PUBMED    19169260
REFERENCE   2 (bases 1 to 6604)
  AUTHORS   .
  TITLE     Direct Submission
  JOURNAL   Exported Jun 28, 2022 from SnapGene Server 1.1.58
            http://www.snapgene.com
FEATURES             Location/Qualifiers
     source          1..6604
                     /organism="synthetic DNA construct"
                     /mol_type="other DNA"
     enhancer        1..304
                     /label=CMV enhancer
                     /note="human cytomegalovirus immediate early enhancer"
     promoter        305..508
                     /label=CMV promoter
                     /note="human cytomegalovirus (CMV) immediate early
                     promoter"
     primer_bind     459..479
                     /label=CMV-F
                     /note="Human CMV immediate early promoter, forward primer"
     CDS             2530..3210
                     /codon_start=1
                     /product="monomeric variant of green-to-red photoswitchable
                     fluorescent protein EosFP (McKinney et al., 2009)"
                     /label=mEos2
                     /translation="MSAIKPDMKIKLRMEGNVNGHHFVIDGDGTGKPFEGKQSMDLEVK
                     EGGPLPFAFDILTTAFHYGNRVFAKYPDNIQDYFKQSFPKGYSWERSLTFEDGGICIAR
                     NDITMEGDTFYNKVRFYGTNFPANGPVMQKKTLKWEPSTEKMYVRDGVLTGDIHMALLL
                     EGNAHYRCDFRTTYKAKEKGVKLPGYHFVDHCIEILSHDKDYNKVKLYEHAVAHSGLPD
                     NARR"
     polyA_signal    3332..3453
                     /label=SV40 poly(A) signal
                     /note="SV40 polyadenylation signal"
     primer_bind     complement(3369..3388)
                     /label=SV40pA-R
                     /note="SV40 polyA, reverse primer"
     primer_bind     3423..3442
                     /label=EBV-rev
                     /note="SV40 polyA terminator, reverse primer"
     rep_origin      complement(3460..3915)
                     /direction=LEFT
                     /label=f1 ori
                     /note="f1 bacteriophage origin of replication; arrow
                     indicates direction of (+) strand synthesis"
     primer_bind     complement(3597..3618)
                     /label=F1ori-F
                     /note="F1 origin, forward primer"
     primer_bind     3809..3828
                     /label=F1ori-R
                     /note="F1 origin, reverse primer"
     promoter        3942..4046
                     /gene="bla"
                     /label=AmpR promoter
     promoter        4048..4405
                     /label=SV40 promoter
                     /note="SV40 enhancer and early promoter"
     primer_bind     complement(4071..4091)
                     /label=pBABE 3'
                     /note="SV40 enhancer, reverse primer for pBABE vectors"
     rep_origin      4256..4391
                     /label=SV40 ori
                     /note="SV40 origin of replication"
     primer_bind     4318..4337
                     /label=SV40pro-F
                     /note="SV40 promoter/origin, forward primer"
     CDS             4440..5234
                     /codon_start=1
                     /gene="aph(3')-II (or nptII)"
                     /product="aminoglycoside phosphotransferase from Tn5"
                     /label=NeoR/KanR
                     /note="confers resistance to neomycin, kanamycin, and G418
                     (Geneticin(R))"
                     /translation="MIEQDGLHAGSPAAWVERLFGYDWAQQTIGCSDAAVFRLSAQGRP
                     VLFVKTDLSGALNELQDEAARLSWLATTGVPCAAVLDVVTEAGRDWLLLGEVPGQDLLS
                     SHLAPAEKVSIMADAMRRLHTLDPATCPFDHQAKHRIERARTRMEAGLVDQDDLDEEHQ
                     GLAPAELFARLKASMPDGEDLVVTHGDACLPNIMVENGRFSGFIDCGRLGVADRYQDIA
                     LATRDIAEELGGEWADRFLVLYGIAAPDSQRIAFYRLLDEFF"
     primer_bind     complement(4494..4513)
                     /label=Neo-R
                     /note="Neomycin resistance gene, reverse primer"
     primer_bind     5104..5123
                     /label=Neo-F
                     /note="Neomycin resistance gene, forward primer"
     primer_bind     complement(5422..5441)
                     /label=TK-pA-R
                     /note="Thymidine kinase polyA, reverse primer"
     polyA_signal    5466..5513
                     /label=HSV TK poly(A) signal
                     /note="herpes simplex virus thymidine kinase
                     polyadenylation signal (Cole and Stacy, 1985)"
     rep_origin      5842..6430
                     /direction=RIGHT
                     /label=ori
                     /note="high-copy-number ColE1/pMB1/pBR322/pUC origin of
                     replication"
     primer_bind     6331..6350
                     /label=pBR322ori-F
                     /note="pBR322 origin, forward primer"
ORIGIN
        1 cgttacataa cttacggtaa atggcccgcc tggctgaccg cccaacgacc cccgcccatt
       61 gacgtcaata atgacgtatg ttcccatagt aacgccaata gggactttcc attgacgtca
      121 atgggtggag tatttacggt aaactgccca cttggcagta catcaagtgt atcatatgcc
      181 aagtacgccc cctattgacg tcaatgacgg taaatggccc gcctggcatt atgcccagta
      241 catgacctta tgggactttc ctacttggca gtacatctac gtattagtca tcgctattac
      301 catggtgatg cggttttggc agtacatcaa tgggcgtgga tagcggtttg actcacgggg
      361 atttccaagt ctccacccca ttgacgtcaa tgggagtttg ttttggcacc aaaatcaacg
      421 ggactttcca aaatgtcgta acaactccgc cccattgacg caaatgggcg gtaggcgtgt
      481 acggtgggag gtctatataa gcagagctgg tttagtgaac cgtcagatcc gctagcgcta
      541 ccggactcag atctcgagct cgccaccatg aagcgcagtt cagtttccag cggtggtgct
      601 ggccgcctct ccatgcagga gttaagatcc caggatgtaa ataaacaagg cctctatacc
      661 cctcaaacca aagagaaacc aacctttgga aagttgagta taaacaaacc gacatctgaa
      721 agaaaagtct cgctatttgg caaaagaact agtggacatg gatcacggaa tagtcaactt
      781 ggtatatttt ccagttctga gaaaatcaag gacccgagac cacttaacga caaagcattc
      841 attcagcagt gtattcgaca actctgtgag tttcttacag aaaatggtta tgcacataat
      901 gtgtccatga aatctctaca agctccctct gttaaagact tcctgaagat cttcacattt
      961 ctttatggct tcctgtgccc ctcatacgaa cttcctgaca caaagtttga agaagaggtt
     1021 ccaagaatct ttaaagacct tgggtatcct tttgcactat ccaaaagctc catgtacaca
     1081 gtgggggctc ctcatacatg gcctcacatt gtggcagcct tagtttggct aatagactgc
     1141 atcaagatac atactgccat gaaagaaagc tcacctttat ttgatgatgg gcagccttgg
     1201 ggagaagaaa ctgaagatgg aattatgcat aataagttgt ttttggacta caccataaaa
     1261 tgctatgaga gttttatgag tggtgccgac agctttgatg agatgaatgc agagctgcag
     1321 tcaaaactga aggatttatt taatgtggat gcttttaagc tggaatcatt agaagcaaaa
     1381 aacagagcat tgaatgaaca gattgcaaga ttggaacaag aaagagaaaa agaaccgaat
     1441 cgtctagagt cgttgagaaa actgaaggct tccttacaag gagatgttca aaagtatcag
     1501 gcatacatga gcaatttgga gtctcattca gccattcttg accagaaatt aaatggtctc
     1561 aatgaggaaa ttgctagagt agaactagaa tgtgaaacaa taaaacagga gaacactcga
     1621 ctacagaata tcattgacaa ccagaagtac tcagttgcag acattgagcg aataaatcat
     1681 gaaagaaatg aattgcagca gactattaat aaattaacca aggacctgga agctgaacaa
     1741 cagaagttgt ggaatgagga gttaaaatat gccagaggca aagaagcgat tgaaacacaa
     1801 ttagcagagt atcacaaatt ggctagaaaa ttaaaactta ttcctaaagg tgctgagaat
     1861 tccaaaggtt atgactttga aattaagttt aatcccgagg ctggtgccaa ctgccttgtc
     1921 aaatacaggg ctcaagttta tgtacctctt aaggaactcc tgaatgaaac tgaagaagaa
     1981 attaataaag ccctaaataa aaaaatgggt ttggaggata ctttagaaca attgaatgca
     2041 atgataacag aaagcaagag aagtgtgaga actctgaaag aagaagttca aaagctggat
     2101 gatctttacc aacaaaaaat taaggaagca gaggaagagg atgaaaaatg tgccagtgag
     2161 cttgagtcct tggagaaaca caagcacctg ctagaaagta ctgttaacca ggggctcagt
     2221 gaagctatga atgaattaga tgctgttcag cgggaatacc aactagttgt gcaaaccacg
     2281 actgaagaaa gacgaaaagt gggaaataac ttgcaacgtc tgttagagat ggttgctaca
     2341 catgttgggt ctgtagagaa acatcttgag gagcagattg ctaaagttga tagagaatat
     2401 gaagaatgca tgtcagaaga tctctcggaa aatattaaag agattagaga taagtatgag
     2461 aagaaagcta ctctaattaa gtcttctgaa gaagcggtac cgcgggcccg ggatccaccg
     2521 gtcgccacca tgagtgcgat taagccagac atgaagatca aactccgtat ggaaggcaac
     2581 gtaaacgggc accactttgt gatcgacgga gatggtacag gcaagccttt tgagggaaaa
     2641 cagagtatgg atcttgaagt caaagagggc ggacctctgc cttttgcctt tgatatcctg
     2701 accactgcat tccattacgg caacagggta ttcgccaaat atccagacaa catacaagac
     2761 tattttaagc agtcgtttcc taaggggtat tcgtgggaac gaagcttgac tttcgaagac
     2821 gggggcattt gcattgccag aaacgacata acaatggaag gggacacttt ctataataaa
     2881 gttcgatttt atggtaccaa ctttcccgcc aatggtccag ttatgcagaa gaagacgctg
     2941 aaatgggagc cctccactga gaaaatgtat gtgcgtgatg gagtgctgac gggtgatatt
     3001 catatggctt tgttgcttga aggaaatgcc cattaccgat gtgacttcag aactacttac
     3061 aaagctaagg agaagggtgt caagttacca ggctaccact ttgtggacca ctgcattgag
     3121 attttaagcc atgacaaaga ttacaacaag gttaagctgt atgagcatgc tgttgctcat
     3181 tctggattgc ctgacaatgc cagacgataa gcggccgcga ctctagatca taatcagcca
     3241 taccacattt gtagaggttt tacttgcttt aaaaaacctc ccacacctcc ccctgaacct
     3301 gaaacataaa atgaatgcaa ttgttgttgt taacttgttt attgcagctt ataatggtta
     3361 caaataaagc aatagcatca caaatttcac aaataaagca tttttttcac tgcattctag
     3421 ttgtggtttg tccaaactca tcaatgtatc ttaaggcgta aattgtaagc gttaatattt
     3481 tgttaaaatt cgcgttaaat ttttgttaaa tcagctcatt ttttaaccaa taggccgaaa
     3541 tcggcaaaat cccttataaa tcaaaagaat agaccgagat agggttgagt gttgttccag
     3601 tttggaacaa gagtccacta ttaaagaacg tggactccaa cgtcaaaggn nnnnnnnnnn
     3661 nnnnnnnnnn nnnnnnnnnn nnnnnnnnnn nnnnnnnntn nnnnnnnnnn nnnnnnnnnn
     3721 nnnnnnnnnn nnnnnnnnnn nnnnnnnnnn nnnnnnnnnn nnnnnnnnnn nnnnnnnnnn
     3781 nnnnnnnnnn gnnnnnnnnn nnnnnnnnnn nnnnnnnnnn nnnnnnnnnn nnnnnnnnnn
     3841 nnnnnnnnnn nnnnnnnnnn nnnnnnnnnn nnnnnnnnnn nnnnnnnnnn nnnnnnnnnn
     3901 nnnnnnnnnn nnnnncaggt ggcacttttc ggggaaatgt gcgcggaacc cctatttgtt
     3961 tatttttcta aatacattca aatatgtatc cgctcatgag acaataaccc tgataaatgc
     4021 ttcaataata ttgaaaaagg aagagtcctg aggcggaaag aaccagctgt ggaatgtgtg
     4081 tcagttaggg tgtggaaagt ccccaggctc cccagcaggc agaagtatgc aaagcatgca
     4141 tctcaattag tcagcaacca ggtgtggaaa gtccccaggc tccccagcag gcagaagtat
     4201 gcaaagcatg catctcaatt agtcagcaac catagtcccg cccctaactc cgcccatccc
     4261 gcccctaact ccgcccagtt ccgcccattc tccgccccat ggctgactaa ttttttttat
     4321 ttatgcagag gccgaggccg cctcggcctc tgagctattc cagaagtagt gaggaggctt
     4381 ttttggaggc ctaggctttt gcaaagatcg atcaagagac aggatgagga tcgtttcgca
     4441 tgattgaaca agatggattg cacgcaggtt ctccggccgc ttgggtggag aggctattcg
     4501 gctatgactg ggcacaacag acaatcggct gctctgatgc cgccgtgttc cggctgtcag
     4561 cgcaggggcg cccggttctt tttgtcaaga ccgacctgtc cggtgccctg aatgaactgc
     4621 aagacgaggc agcgcggcta tcgtggctgg ccacgacggg cgttccttgc gcagctgtgc
     4681 tcgacgttgt cactgaagcg ggaagggact ggctgctatt gggcgaagtg ccggggcagg
     4741 atctcctgtc atctcacctt gctcctgccg agaaagtatc catcatggct gatgcaatgc
     4801 ggcggctgca tacgcttgat ccggctacct gcccattcga ccaccaagcg aaacatcgca
     4861 tcgagcgagc acgtactcgg atggaagccg gtcttgtcga tcaggatgat ctggacgaag
     4921 agcatcaggg gctcgcgcca gccgaactgt tcgccaggct caaggcgagc atgcccgacg
     4981 gcgaggatct cgtcgtgacc catggcgatg cctgcttgcc gaatatcatg gtggaaaatg
     5041 gccgcttttc tggattcatc gactgtggcc ggctgggtgt ggcggaccgc tatcaggaca
     5101 tagcgttggc tacccgtgat attgctgaag agcttggcgg cgaatgggct gaccgcttcc
     5161 tcgtgcttta cggtatcgcc gctcccgatt cgcagcgcat cgccttctat cgccttcttg
     5221 acgagttctt ctgagcggga ctctggggtt cgaaatgacc gaccaagcga cgcccaacct
     5281 gccatcacga gatttcgatt ccaccgccgc cttctatgaa aggttgggct tcggaatcgt
     5341 tttccgggac gccggctgga tgatcctcca gcgcggggat ctcatgctgg agttcttcgc
     5401 ccaccctagg gggaggctaa ctgaaacacg gaaggagaca ataccggaag gaacccgcgc
     5461 tatgacggca ataaaaagac agaataaaac gcacggtgtt gggtcgtttg ttcataaacg
     5521 cggggttcgg tcccagggct ggcactctgt cgatacccca ccgagacccc attggggcca
     5581 atacgcccgc gtttcttcct tttccccacc ccacccccca agttcgggtg aaggcccagg
     5641 gctcgcagcc aacgtcgggg cggcaggccc tgccatagcc tcaggttact catatatact
     5701 ttagattgat ttaaaacttc atttttaatt taaaaggatc taggtgaaga tcctttttga
     5761 taatctcatg accaaaatcc cttaacgtga gttttcgttc cactgagcgt cagaccccgt
     5821 agaaaagatc aaaggatctt cttgagatcc tttttttctg cgcgtaatct gctgcttgca
     5881 aacaaaaaaa ccaccgctac cagcggtggt ttgtttgccg gatcaagagc taccaactct
     5941 ttttccgaag gtaactggct tcagcagagc gcagatacca aatactgttc ttctagtgta
     6001 gccgtagtta ggccaccact tcaagaactc tgtagcaccg cctacatacc tcgctctgct
     6061 aatcctgtta ccagtggctg ctgccagtgg cgataagtcg tgtcttaccg ggttggactc
     6121 aagacgatag ttaccggata aggcgcagcg gtcgggctga acggggggtt cgtgcacaca
     6181 gcccagcttg gagcgaacga cctacaccga actgagatac ctacagcgtg agctatgaga
     6241 aagcgccacg cttcccgaag ggagaaaggc ggacaggtat ccggtaagcg gcagggtcgg
     6301 aacaggagag cgcacgaggg agcttccagg gggaaacgcc tggtatcttt atagtcctgt
     6361 cgggtttcgc cacctctgac ttgagcgtcg atttttgtga tgctcgtcag gggggcggag
     6421 cctatggaaa aacgccagca acgcggcctt tttacggttc ctggcctttt gctggccttt
     6481 tgctcacatg ttctttcctg cgttatcccc tgattctgtg gataaccgta ttaccgccat
     6541 gcattagtta ttaatagtaa tcaattacgg ggtcattagt tcatagccca tatatggagt
     6601 tccg
//
